>Addgene plasmid #75820 | COASY gRNA (BRDN0001147007) | addgene full sequence | sequence record 184630 | Addgene Assembled Sequence
CCCGGGTGCAAAGATGGATAAAGTTTTAAACAGAGAGGAATCTTTGCAGCTAATGGACCTTCTAGGTCTT
GAAAGGAGTGGGAATTGGCTCCGGTGCCCGTCAGTGGGCAGAGCGCACATCGCCCACAGTCCCCGAGAAG
TTGGGGGGAGGGGTCGGCAATTGATCCGGTGCCTAGAGAAGGTGGCGCGGGGTAAACTGGGAAAGTGATG
TCGTGTACTGGCTCCGCCTTTTTCCCGAGGGTGGGGGAGAACCGTATATAAGTGCAGTAGTCGCCGTGAA
CGTTCTTTTTCGCAACGGGTTTGCCGCCAGAACACAGGTAAGTGCCGTGTGTGGTTCCCGCGGGCCTGGC
CTCTTTACGGGTTATGGCCCTTGCGTGCCTTGAATTACTTCCACCTGGCTGCAGTACGTGATTCTTGATC
CCGAGCTTCGGGTTGGAAGTGGGTGGGAGAGTTCGAGGCCTTGCGCTTAAGGAGCCCCTTCGCCTCGTGC
TTGAGTTGAGGCCTGGCCTGGGCGCTGGGGCCGCCGCGTGCGAATCTGGTGGCACCTTCGCGCCTGTCTC
GCTGCTTTCGATAAGTCTCTAGCCATTTAAAATTTTTGATGACCTGCTGCGACGCTTTTTTTCTGGCAAG
ATAGTCTTGTAAATGCGGGCCAAGATCTGCACACTGGTATTTCGGTTTTTGGGGCCGCGGGCGGCGACGG
GGCCCGTGCGTCCCAGCGCACATGTTCGGCGAGGCGGGGCCTGCGAGCGCGGCCACCGAGAATCGGACGG
GGGTAGTCTCAAGCTGGCCGGCCTGCTCTGGTGCCTGGCCTCGCGCCGCCGTGTATCGCCCCGCCCTGGG
CGGCAAGGCTGGCCCGGTCGGCACCAGTTGCGTGAGCGGAAAGATGGCCGCTTCCCGGCCCTGCTGCAGG
GAGCTCAAAATGGAGGACGCGGCGCTCGGGAGAGCGGGCGGGTGAGTCACCCACACAAAGGAAAAGGGCC
TTTCCGTCCTCAGCCGTCGCTTCATGTGACTCCACGGAGTACCGGGCGCCGTCCAGGCACCTCGATTAGT
TCTCGAGCTTTTGGAGTACGTCGTCTTTAGGTTGGGGGGAGGGGTTTTATGCGATGGAGTTTCCCCACAC
TGAGTGGGTGGAGACTGAAGTTAGGCCAGCTTGGCACTTGATGTAATTCTCCTTGGAATTTGCCCTTTTT
GAGTTTGGATCTTGGTTCATTCTCAAGCCTCAGACAGTGGTTCAAAGTTTTTTTCTTCCATTTCAGGTGT
CGTGACGTACGGCCACCATGACCGAGTACAAGCCCACGGTGCGCCTCGCCACCCGCGACGACGTCCCCAG
GGCCGTACGCACCCTCGCCGCCGCGTTCGCCGACTACCCCGCCACGCGCCACACCGTCGATCCGGACCGC
CACATCGAGCGGGTCACCGAGCTGCAAGAACTCTTCCTCACGCGCGTCGGGCTCGACATCGGCAAGGTGT
GGGTCGCGGACGACGGCGCCGCCGTGGCGGTCTGGACCACGCCGGAGAGCGTCGAAGCGGGGGCGGTGTT
CGCCGAGATCGGCCCGCGCATGGCCGAGTTGAGCGGTTCCCGGCTGGCCGCGCAGCAACAGATGGAAGGC
CTCCTGGCGCCGCACCGGCCCAAGGAGCCCGCGTGGTTCCTGGCCACCGTCGGAGTCTCGCCCGACCACC
AGGGCAAGGGTCTGGGCAGCGCCGTCGTGCTCCCCGGAGTGGAGGCGGCCGAGCGCGCCGGGGTGCCCGC
CTTCCTGGAGACCTCCGCGCCCCGCAACCTCCCCTTCTACGAGCGGCTCGGCTTCACCGTCACCGCCGAC
GTCGAGGTGCCCGAAGGACCGCGCACCTGGTGCATGACCCGCAAGCCCGGTGCCTGAACGCGTTAAGTCG
ACAATCAACCTCTGGATTACAAAATTTGTGAAAGATTGACTGGTATTCTTAACTATGTTGCTCCTTTTAC
GCTATGTGGATACGCTGCTTTAATGCCTTTGTATCATGCTATTGCTTCCCGTATGGCTTTCATTTTCTCC
TCCTTGTATAAATCCTGGTTGCTGTCTCTTTATGAGGAGTTGTGGCCCGTTGTCAGGCAACGTGGCGTGG
TGTGCACTGTGTTTGCTGACGCAACCCCCACTGGTTGGGGCATTGCCACCACCTGTCAGCTCCTTTCCGG
GACTTTCGCTTTCCCCCTCCCTATTGCCACGGCGGAACTCATCGCCGCCTGCCTTGCCCGCTGCTGGACA
GGGGCTCGGCTGTTGGGCACTGACAATTCCGTGGTGTTGTCGGGGAAATCATCGTCCTTTCCTTGGCTGC
TCGCCTGTGTTGCCACCTGGATTCTGCGCGGGACGTCCTTCTGCTACGTCCCTTCGGCCCTCAATCCAGC
GGACCTTCCTTCCCGCGGCCTGCTGCCGGCTCTGCGGCCTCTTCCGCGTCTTCGCCTTCGCCCTCAGACG
AGTCGGATCTCCCTTTGGGCCGCCTCCCCGCGTCGACTTTAAGACCAATGACTTACAAGGCAGCTGTAGA
TCTTAGCCACTTTTTAAAAGAAAAGGGGGGACTGGAAGGGCTAATTCACTCCCAACGAAGACAAGATCTG
CTTTTTGCTTGTACTGGGTCTCTCTGGTTAGACCAGATCTGAGCCTGGGAGCTCTCTGGCTAACTAGGGA
ACCCACTGCTTAAGCCTCAATAAAGCTTGCCTTGAGTGCTTCAAGTAGTGTGTGCCCGTCTGTTGTGTGA
CTCTGGTAACTAGAGATCCCTCAGACCCTTTTAGTCAGTGTGGAAAATCTCTAGCAGTACGTATAGTAGT
TCATGTCATCTTATTATTCAGTATTTATAACTTGCAAAGAAATGAATATCAGAGAGTGAGAGGAACTTGT
TTATTGCAGCTTATAATGGTTACAAATAAAGCAATAGCATCACAAATTTCACAAATAAAGCATTTTTTTC
ACTGCATTCTAGTTGTGGTTTGTCCAAACTCATCAATGTATCTTATCATGTCTGGCTCTAGCTATCCCGC
CCCTAACTCCGCCCATCCCGCCCCTAACTCCGCCCAGTTCCGCCCATTCTCCGCCCCATGGCTGACTAAT
TTTTTTTATTTATGCAGAGGCCGAGGCCGCCTCGGCCTCTGAGCTATTCCAGAAGTAGTGAGGAGGCTTT
TTTGGAGGCCTAGGGACGTACCCAATTCGCCCTATAGTGAGTCGTATTACGCGCGCTCACTGGCCGTCGT
TTTACAACGTCGTGACTGGGAAAACCCTGGCGTTACCCAACTTAATCGCCTTGCAGCACATCCCCCTTTC
GCCAGCTGGCGTAATAGCGAAGAGGCCCGCACCGATCGCCCTTCCCAACAGTTGCGCAGCCTGAATGGCG
AATGGG
[124 nt withheld, positions 3367-3490]
C
[91 nt withheld, positions 3492-3582]
A
[49 nt withheld, positions 3584-3632]
CCTTTGACGTTGGAGTCCACGTTCTTT
[37 nt withheld, positions 3660-3696]
ACCCTATCTCGGTCTATTCTTTTGATTTATAAGGGATTTTGCCGATTTCGGCCTATTGGTTAAAAAATGA
GCTGATTTAACAAAAATTTAACGCGAATTTTAACAAAATATTAACGCTTACAATTTAGGTGGCACTTTTC
GGGGAAATGTGCGCGGAACCCCTATTTGTTTATTTTTCTAAATACATTCAAATATGTATCCGCTCATGAG
ACAATAACCCTGATAAATGCTTCAATAATATTGAAAAAGGAAGAGTATGAGTATTCAACATTTCCGTGTC
GCCCTTATTCCCTTTTTTGCGGCATTTTGCCTTCCTGTTTTTGCTCACCCAGAAACGCTGGTGAAAGTAA
AAGATGCTGAAGATCAGTTGGGTGCACGAGTGGGTTACATCGAACTGGATCTCAACAGCGGTAAGATCCT
TGAGAGTTTTCGCCCCGAAGAACGTTTTCCAATGATGAGCACTTTTAAAGTTCTGCTATGTGGCGCGGTA
TTATCCCGTATTGACGCCGGGCAAGAGCAACTCGGTCGCCGCATACACTATTCTCAGAATGACTTGGTTG
AGTACTCACCAGTCACAGAAAAGCATCTTACGGATGGCATGACAGTAAGAGAATTATGCAGTGCTGCCAT
AACCATGAGTGATAACACTGCGGCCAACTTACTTCTGACAACGATCGGAGGACCGAAGGAGCTAACCGCT
TTTTTGCACAACATGGGGGATCATGTAACTCGCCTTGATCGTTGGGAACCGGAGCTGAATGAAGCCATAC
CAAACGACGAGCGTGACACCACGATGCCTGTAGCAATGGCAACAACGTTGCGCAAACTATTAACTGGCGA
ACTACTTACTCTAGCTTCCCGGCAACAATTAATAGACTGGATGGAGGCGGATAAAGTTGCAGGACCACTT
CTGCGCTCGGCCCTTCCGGCTGGCTGGTTTATTGCTGATAAATCTGGAGCCGGTGAGCGTGGGTCTCGCG
GTATCATTGCAGCACTGGGGCCAGATGGTAAGCCCTCCCGTATCGTAGTTATCTACACGACGGGGAGTCA
GGCAACTATGGATGAACGAAATAGACAGATCGCTGAGATAGGTGCCTCACTGATTAAGCATTGGTAACTG
TCAGACCAAGTTTACTCATATATACTTTAGATTGATTTAAAACTTCATTTTTAATTTAAAAGGATCTAGG
TGAAGATCCTTTTTGATAATCTCATGACCAAAATCCCTTAACGTGAGTTTTCGTTCCACTGAGCGTCAGA
CCCCGTAGAAAAGATCAAAGGATCTTCTTGAGATCCTTTTTTTCTGCGCGTAATCTGCTGCTTGCAAACA
AAAAAACCACCGCTACCAGCGGTGGTTTGTTTGCCGGATCAAGAGCTACCAACTCTTTTTCCGAAGGTAA
CTGGCTTCAGCAGAGCGCAGATACCAAATACTGTTCTTCTAGTGTAGCCGTAGTTAGGCCACCACTTCAA
GAACTCTGTAGCACCGCCTACATACCTCGCTCTGCTAATCCTGTTACCAGTGGCTGCTGCCAGTGGCGAT
AAGTCGTGTCTTACCGGGTTGGACTCAAGACGATAGTTACCGGATAAGGCGCAGCGGTCGGGCTGAACGG
GGGGTTCGTGCACACAGCCCAGCTTGGAGCGAACGACCTACACCGAACTGAGATACCTACAGCGTGAGCT
ATGAGAAAGCGCCACGCTTCCCGAAGGGAGAAAGGCGGACAGGTATCCGGTAAGCGGCAGGGTCGGAACA
GGAGAGCGCACGAGGGAGCTTCCAGGGGGAAACGCCTGGTATCTTTATAGTCCTGTCGGGTTTCGCCACC
TCTGACTTGAGCGTCGATTTTTGTGATGCTCGTCAGGGGGGCGGAGCCTATGGAAAAACGCCAGCAACGC
GGCCTTTTTACGGTTCCTGGCCTTTTGCTGGCCTTTTGCTCACATGTTCTTTCCTGCGTTATCCCCTGAT
TCTGTGGATAACCGTATTACCGCCTTTGAGTGAGCTGATACCGCTCGCCGCAGCCGAACGACCGAGCGCA
GCGAGTCAGTGAGCGAGGAAGCGGAAGAGCGCCCAATACGCAAACCGCCTCTCCCCGCGCGTTGGCCGAT
TCATTAATGCAGCTGGCACGACAGGTTTCCCGACTGGAAAGCGGGCAGTGAGCGCAACGCAATTAATGTG
AGTTAGCTCACTCATTAGGCACCCCAGGCTTTACACTTTATGCTTCCGGCTCGTATGTTGTGTGGAATTG
TGAGCGGATAACAATTTCACACAGGAAACAGCTATGACCATGATTACGCCAAGCGCGCAATTAACCCTCA
CTAAAGGGAACAAAAGCTGGAGCTGCAAGCTTAATGTAGTCTTATGCAATACTCTTGTAGTCTTGCAACA
TGGTAACGATGAGTTAGCAACATGCCTTACAAGGAGAGAAAAAGCACCGTGCATGCCGATTGGTGGAAGT
AAGGTGGTACGATCGTGCCTTATTAGGAAGGCAACAGACGGGTCTGACATGGATTGGACGAACCACTGAA
TTGCCGCATTGCAGAGATATTGTATTTAAGTGCCTAGCTCGATACATAAACGGGTCTCTCTGGTTAGACC
AGATCTGAGCCTGGGAGCTCTCTGGCTAACTAGGGAACCCACTGCTTAAGCCTCAATAAAGCTTGCCTTG
AGTGCTTCAAGTAGTGTGTGCCCGTCTGTTGTGTGACTCTGGTAACTAGAGATCCCTCAGACCCTTTTAG
TCAGTGTGGAAAATCTCTAGCAGTGGCGCCCGAACAGGGACTTGAAAGCGAAAGGGAAACCAGAGGAGCT
CTCTCGACGCAGGACTCGGCTTGCTGAAGCGCGCACGGCAAGAGGCGAGGGGCGGCGACTGGTGAGTACG
CCAAAAATTTTGACTAGCGGAGGCTAGAAGGAGAGAGATGGGTGCGAGAGCGTCAGTATTAAGCGGGGGA
GAATTAGATCGCGATGGGAAAAAATTCGGTTAAGGCCAGGGGGAAAGAAAAAATATAAATTAAAACATAT
AGTATGGGCAAGCAGGGAGCTAGAACGATTCGCAGTTAATCCTGGCCTGTTAGAAACATCAGAAGGCTGT
AGACAAATACTGGGACAGCTACAACCATCCCTTCAGACAGGATCAGAAGAACTTAGATCATTATATAATA
CAGTAGCAACCCTCTATTGTGTGCATCAAAGGATAGAGATAAAAGACACCAAGGAAGCTTTAGACAAGAT
AGAGGAAGAGCAAAACAAAAGTAAGACCACCGCACAGCAAGCGGCCGCTGATCTTCAGACCTGGAGGAGG
AGATATGAGGGACAATTGGAGAAGTGAATTATATAAATATAAAGTAGTAAAAATTGAACCATTAGGAGTA
GCACCCACCAAGGCAAAGAGAAGAGTGGTGCAGAGAGAAAAAAGAGCAGTGGGAATAGGAGCTTTGTTCC
TTGGGTTCTTGGGAGCAGCAGGAAGCACTATGGGCGCAGCGTCAATGACGCTGACGGTACAGGCCAGACA
ATTATTGTCTGGTATAGTGCAGCAGCAGAACAATTTGCTGAGGGCTATTGAGGCGCAACAGCATCTGTTG
CAACTCACAGTCTGGGGCATCAAGCAGCTCCAGGCAAGAATCCTGGCTGTGGAAAGATACCTAAAGGATC
AACAGCTCCTGGGGATTTGGGGTTGCTCTGGAAAACTCATTTGCACCACTGCTGTGCCTTGGAATGCTAG
TTGGAGTAATAAATCTCTGGAACAGATTTGGAATCACACGACCTGGATGGAGTGGGACAGAGAAATTAAC
AATTACACAAGCTTAATACACTCCTTAATTGAAGAATCGCAAAACCAGCAAGAAAAGAATGAACAAGAAT
TATTGGAATTAGATAAATGGGCAAGTTTGTGGAATTGGTTTAACATAACAAATTGGCTGTGGTATATAAA
ATTATTCATAATGATAGTAGGAGGCTTGGTAGGTTTAAGAATAGTTTTTGCTGTACTTTCTATAGTGAAT
AGAGTTAGGCAGGGATATTCACCATTATCGTTTCAGACCCACCTCCCAACCCCGAGGGGACCCAGAGAGG
GCCTATTTCCCATGATTCCTTCATATTTGCATATACGATACAAGGCTGTTAGAGAGATAATTAGAATTAA
TTTGACTGTAAACACAAAGATATTAGTACAAAATACGTGACGTAGAAAGTAATAATTTCTTGGGTAGTTT
GCAGTTTTAAAATTATGTTTTAAAATGGACTATCATATGCTTACCGTAACTTGAAAGTATTTCGATTTCT
TGGCTTTATATATCTTGTGGAAAGGACGAAACACCGGGATGGAAGCCAGTACAACCGTTTTAGAGCTAGA
AATAGCAAGTTAAAATAAGGCTAGTCCGTTATCAACTTGAAAAAGTGGCACCGAGTCGGTGCTTTTTTAA
GCTTGGCGTAACTAGATCTTGAGACAAATGGCAGTATTCATCCACAATTTTAAAAGAAAAGGGGGGATTG
GGGGGTACAGTGCAGGGGAAAGAATAGTAGACATAATAGCAACAGACATACAAACTAAAGAATTACAAAA
ACAAATTACAAAAATTCAAAATTTTCGGGTTTATTACAGGGACAGCAGAGATCCACTTTGGCGCCGGCTC
GAGGGGG
Features (pLannotate 1.2.2; 29 found; start..end, strand, type, name):
     14..80      +  CDS            small t antigen (fragment): SV40 (simian virus 40) small t antigen
    106..317     +  promoter       EF-1α core promoter: core promoter for human elongation factor EF-1α
    318..1256    +  intron         EF-1α intron A: intron upstream of the start codon of human EF-1α
   1278..1877    +  CDS            PuroR (fragment): puromycin N-acetyltransferase; pac from Streptomyces; confers resistance to puromycin
   1893..2481    +  misc_feature   WPRE: woodchuck hepatitis virus posttranscriptional regulatory element
   2532..2551    +  misc_feature   cPPT/CTS (fragment): central polypurine tract and central termination sequence of HIV-1
   2553..2786    +  LTR            3' LTR (ΔU3): self-inactivating 3' long terminal repeat (LTR) from HIV-1
   2864..2985    +  polyA_signal   SV40 poly(A) signal: SV40 polyadenylation signal
   3025..3160    +  rep_origin     SV40 ori: SV40 origin of replication
   3181..3199    -  promoter       T7 promoter: promoter for bacteriophage T7 RNA polymerase
   3207..3362    +  CDS            lacZα (fragment): LacZα fragment of β-galactosidase; lacZ fragment
   3367..3795    +  rep_origin     f1 ori (sequence partly withheld): f1 bacteriophage origin of replication; arrow indicates direction of (+) strand synthesis
   3848..3952    +  promoter       AmpR promoter: bla
   3953..4813    +  CDS            AmpR: β-lactamase; bla; confers resistance to ampicillin, carbenicillin, and related antibiotics
   4984..5572    +  rep_origin     ori: high-copy-number ColE1/pMB1/pBR322/pUC origin of replication
   5755..5847    +  CDS            lacI (fragment): lac repressor; lacI; The lac repressor binds to the lac operator to inhibit transcription in E. coli. This inhibition can be relieved by adding lactose or isopropyl-β-D-thiogalactopyranoside (IPTG).
   5860..5881    +  protein_bind   CAP binding site: CAP binding activates transcription in the presence of cAMP. E. coli catabolite activator protein
   5896..5926    +  promoter       lac promoter: promoter for the E. coli lac operon
   5934..5950    +  protein_bind   lac operator: The lac repressor binds to the lac operator to inhibit transcription in E. coli. This inhibition can be relieved by adding lactose or isopropyl-β-D-thiogalactopyranoside (IPTG). lac repressor encoded by lacI
   5995..6013    +  promoter       T3 promoter: promoter for bacteriophage T3 RNA polymerase
   6041..6267    +  promoter       RSV promoter: Rous sarcoma virus enhancer/promoter
   6268..6448    +  LTR            5' LTR (truncated): truncated 5' long terminal repeat (LTR) from HIV-1
   6495..6620    +  misc_feature   HIV-1 Ψ: packaging signal of human immunodeficiency virus type 1
   6604..6967    +  CDS            HIV-1 gag (fragment): gag protein from human immunodeficiency virus 1; gag
   7113..7346    +  misc_feature   RRE: The Rev response element (RRE) of HIV-1 allows for Rev-dependent mRNA export from the nucleus to the cytoplasm.
   7723..7749    +  CDS            Rev (fragment): human immunodeficiency virus 1 (HIV-1) Rev protein; rev; enhances nuclear export of unspliced and incompletely spliced viral mRNAs
   7753..7993    +  promoter       U6 promoter: RNA polymerase III promoter for human U6 snRNA
   8023..8098    +  misc_RNA       gRNA scaffold: guide RNA scaffold for the Streptococcus pyogenes CRISPR/Cas9 system
   8154..8271    +  misc_feature   cPPT/CTS: central polypurine tract and central termination sequence of HIV-1
