[The description below was written by a language model from this plasmid's Addgene catalogue record and pLannotate feature annotations shown in this document.]
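Description:
COASY gRNA (BRDN0001147007) is a third-generation lentiviral guide RNA plasmid built on the lentiGuide-Puro backbone, designed to direct Streptococcus pyogenes Cas9 to the human COASY gene (coenzyme A synthase, also listed as DPCK, PPAT and NBIA6). It is propagated in E. coli as a high-copy plasmid through a ColE1/pUC-type origin with ampicillin selection from the β-lactamase gene. The backbone also carries an f1 origin, an SV40 origin and poly(A) signal, and remnants of lac and phage promoter sequences that play no role in the payload.

The lentiviral transfer cassette begins with an RSV promoter fused to a truncated HIV-1 5' LTR, which makes genomic RNA production Tat-independent. This is followed by the Ψ packaging signal, a partial gag sequence, the Rev response element and a cPPT/CTS, and it ends in a self-inactivating ΔU3 3' LTR. Within this unit, a human U6 RNA polymerase III promoter drives the COASY-specific spacer joined to the SpCas9 gRNA scaffold. A separate EF-1α promoter with its intron A expresses puromycin N-acetyltransferase so that transduced mammalian cells can be selected, and a downstream WPRE boosts transcript expression. According to the depositor, the guide was designed against three COASY reference transcripts.

The plasmid does not encode Cas9, so it must be paired with a separate Cas9 vector such as lentiCas9-Blast or used in cells that already express Cas9. It belongs to a human kinome gRNA collection associated with work on optimized sgRNA design, and it is suited to COASY knockout in human cells by lentiviral delivery.
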