Addgene plasmid #75820: COASY gRNA (BRDN0001147007)
Purpose: 3rd generation lentiviral gRNA plasmid targeting human COASY
Depositing lab: John Doench & David Root. Depositing organization: Broad Institute. Publication: Optimized sgRNA design to maximize activity and minimize off-target effects of CRISPR-Cas9. Doench JG, Fusi N, Sullender M, Hegde M, Vaimberg EW, Donovan KF, Smith I, Tothova Z, Wilen C, Orchard R, Virgin HW, Listgarten J, Root DE. Nat Biotechnol. 2016 Jan 18. doi: 10.1038/nbt.3437. PubMed 26780180.
Backbone
  Vector backbone: lentiGuide-Puro
  Backbone manufacturer: Zhang Lab (Addgene plasmid # 52963)
  Vector type: Mammalian Expression, Lentiviral, CRISPR
  Selectable markers: Puromycin
Growth in bacteria
  Bacterial resistance: Ampicillin, 100 μg/mL
  Growth temperature: 37°C
  Growth strain: DH5alpha
  Copy number: High Copy
Gene/Insert
  Gene/Insert name: COASY (alt names: COASY; NM_001042529.2)
  gRNA/shRNA sequence: GGATGGAAGCCAGTACAACC
  Species: H. sapiens (human)
  Entrez Gene: COASY (a.k.a. DPCK, NBIA6, NBP, PCH12, PPAT, UKR1, pOV-2)
  Promoter: hU6
  Cloning method: Unknown
  Sequencing primers: 5′ U6-F; 3′ pS2-R
Terms and licenses: Academic/Nonprofit Terms; Industry Terms: Not Available to Industry
Depositor comments: The gRNA was designed to target the following Genbank reference sequence(s): NM_001042529.2,NM_001042532.3,NM_025233.6. Note that this plasmid does NOT contain Cas9. It should be used in conjunction with lentiCas9-Blast (Addgene #52962) or otherwise with cell lines already expressing Cas9. Browse the full kinome gRNA library at http://www.addgene.org/pooled-library/broadgpp-human-kinome/ or visit http://www.broadinstitute.org/rnai/public/ for detailed protocols and information.
How to cite: COASY gRNA (BRDN0001147007) was a gift from John Doench & David Root (Addgene plasmid # 75820 ; http://n2t.net/addgene:75820 ; RRID:Addgene_75820)
