>Addgene plasmid #75820 | COASY gRNA (BRDN0001147007) | depositor partial sequence | sequence record 143280 | Target Sequence
GGATGGAAGCCAGTACAACC
