>Addgene plasmid #75820 | COASY gRNA (BRDN0001147007) | addgene partial sequence | sequence record 184629 | hU6-F
ACGTGACGTAGAAAGTAATAATTTCTTGGGTAGTTTGCAGTTTTAAAATTATGTTTTAAAATGGACTATC
ATATGCTTACCGTAACTTGAAAGTATTTCGATTTCTTGGCTTTATATATCTTGTGGAAAGGACGAAACAC
CGGGATGGAAGCCAGTACAACCGTTTTAGAGCTAGAAATAGCAAGTTAAAATAAGGCTAGTCCGTTATCA
ACTTGAAAAAGTGGCACCGAGTCGGTGCTTTTTTAAGCTTGGCGTAACTAGATCTTGAGACAAATGGCAG
TATTCATCCACAATTTTAAAAGAAAAGGGGGGATTGGGGGGTACAGTGCAGGGGAAAGAATAGTAGACAT
AATAGCAACAGACATACAAACTAAAGAATTACAAAAACAAATTACAAAAATTCAAAATTTTCGGGTTTAT
TACAGGGACAGCAGAGATCCACTTTGGCGCCGGCTCGAGGGGGCCCGGGTGCAAAGATGGATAAAGTTTT
AAACAGAGAGGAATCTTTGCAGCTAATGGACCTTCTAGGTCTTGAAAGGAGTGGGAATTGGCTCCGGTGC
CCGTCAGTGG
